Addgene plasmid #241720: pBHM2673
Purpose: (Empty Backbone) Integration of DNA into Cryptococcus neoformans Safe Haven 1 locus, contains BSD marker for selection on blasticidin S
Depositing lab: Hiten Madhani. Depositing organization: University of California, San Francisco (UCSF). Publication: CRISPR/Cas9-compatible plasmids enabling seven dominant genetic selection methods for the human fungal pathogen Cryptococcus neoformans. Boucher MJ, Madhani HD. Microbiol Spectr. 2025 Sep 25:e0193525. doi: 10.1128/spectrum.01935-25. PubMed 40996288.
Backbone
  Vector backbone: pSDMA25
  Backbone manufacturer: James Fraser (Addgene Plasmid #67940)
  Modifications to backbone: Removed NAT resistance marker from pSDMA25 and replaced with synthesized BSD marker. The BSD coding sequence was codon-optimized for Cryptococcus neoformans and contains an intron.
  Vector type: Yeast Expression
  Selectable markers: Blasticidin
Growth in bacteria
  Bacterial resistance: Ampicillin, 100 μg/mL
  Growth temperature: 37°C
  Growth strain: DH5alpha
  Copy number: High Copy
Gene/Insert
  Cloning method: Gibson Cloning
Terms and licenses: Academic/Nonprofit Terms; Industry Terms: Not Available to Industry
How to cite: pBHM2673 was a gift from Hiten Madhani (Addgene plasmid # 241720 ; http://n2t.net/addgene:241720 ; RRID:Addgene_241720)
