[The description below was written by a language model from this plasmid's Addgene catalogue record and pLannotate feature annotations shown in this document.]
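Description:
pBHM2673 is an empty integrative backbone for the human fungal pathogen Cryptococcus neoformans, built to place user-supplied DNA at the Safe Haven 1 locus, a genomic site chosen for transgene insertion. It derives from pSDMA25, from which the original nourseothricin (NAT) resistance marker was removed and replaced by Gibson assembly with a synthesized BSD marker. BSD encodes the Aspergillus terreus blasticidin S deaminase, which inactivates blasticidin S and so provides dominant selection of transformants on that drug. The coding sequence was codon-optimized for C. neoformans and carries an intron, which explains why the feature table detects it as two separate reverse-strand fragments split by a short gap. The promoter and terminator driving BSD, and the Safe Haven 1 homology sequences, are not annotated in the table; they presumably lie in the large unannotated portions of the 5,764 nt sequence, but the record does not describe them.

The bacterial portion is pBluescript-like. A high-copy ColE1/pUC origin and an ampicillin resistance gene with its own promoter support propagation in E. coli, alongside remnants of f1/M13 phage origins. A pBluescript multiple cloning site, flanked by T7 and T3 promoters and embedded in a lacZα fragment downstream of the lac promoter, operator and CAP site, is where cargo would be inserted. No insert is present. The plasmid belongs to a set of CRISPR/Cas9-compatible vectors offering several dominant selection methods for C. neoformans, and is typically used for complementation or transgene expression from a defined genomic position, particularly in strains where other markers are already in use.
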