Features (pLannotate 1.2.2; 15 found; start..end, strand, type, name):
   1812..2075    -  CDS            bsd (fragment): BSD_ASPTE - Experimental evidence at protein level: Swiss-Prot protein existence level 1. Catalyzes the deamination of the cytosine moiety of the antibiotics blasticidin S, cytomycin and acetylblasticidin S. From Aspergillus terreus.
   2128..2250    -  CDS            bsd (fragment): BSD_ASPTE - Experimental evidence at protein level: Swiss-Prot protein existence level 1. Catalyzes the deamination of the cytosine moiety of the antibiotics blasticidin S, cytomycin and acetylblasticidin S. From Aspergillus terreus.
   3110..3241    +  rep_origin     M13 ori (fragment): M13 bacteriophage origin of replication; arrow indicates direction of (+) strand synthesis
   3245..3400    -  CDS            lacZα (fragment): LacZα fragment of β-galactosidase; lacZ fragment
   3408..3426    +  promoter       T7 promoter: promoter for bacteriophage T7 RNA polymerase
   3435..3542    -  misc_feature   MCS: pBluescript multiple cloning site
   3555..3573    -  promoter       T3 promoter: promoter for bacteriophage T3 RNA polymerase
   3618..3634    -  protein_bind   lac operator: The lac repressor binds to the lac operator to inhibit transcription in E. coli. This inhibition can be relieved by adding lactose or isopropyl-β-D-thiogalactopyranoside (IPTG). lac repressor encoded by lacI
   3642..3672    -  promoter       lac promoter: promoter for the E. coli lac operon
   3687..3708    -  protein_bind   CAP binding site: CAP binding activates transcription in the presence of cAMP. E. coli catabolite activator protein
   3721..3813    -  CDS            lacI (fragment): lac repressor; lacI; The lac repressor binds to the lac operator to inhibit transcription in E. coli. This inhibition can be relieved by adding lactose or isopropyl-β-D-thiogalactopyranoside (IPTG).
   3996..4584    -  rep_origin     ori: high-copy-number ColE1/pMB1/pBR322/pUC origin of replication
   4755..5615    -  CDS            AmpR: β-lactamase; bla; confers resistance to ampicillin, carbenicillin, and related antibiotics
   5616..5720    -  promoter       AmpR promoter: bla
   5747..5763    +  rep_origin     f1 ori (fragment): f1 bacteriophage origin of replication; arrow indicates direction of (+) strand synthesis
>Addgene plasmid #241720 | pBHM2673 | addgene full sequence | sequence record 480871 | Addgene NGS Result
AGATCTGCCCATAGACTTCAAATCATGGAATTGGACGTTTATCTTCTTGCTTTGGATATCCACCCTATCG
TACAATCTTGGCACTTTGGATCATACGAGGCACTTTGCGGACTAGGGAATGGTTATCATCAATTTCTTGG
ACCTCTCCATGACACCTGGCATCGTCGAGCTACCACAGCCCCCTGAATTCTTAAAGGCGAACCCCCCTTC
CTAGGAACCTTGAGCGCTGGACTGGATGGCACTCTGAGACCGCCTATGCTTAAGGACGCGAGCTTACCCT
TCCATTGATGGAAGTCGATCATTTATGATAATAGAACACGGCGGAACTTGACTTTACAGGCCAAGGGAAG
CAACAGGAGAAGAAGCTAAGGTTATAACAGGCTCAGCATATTTGTATATACGGTGCCATTCAACGCTGAA
CACTTTGTACTCACGGTCTGCCCGTTGAATAACACCATCTGCTGATGATCATCCCAATTTGTGAGTCTTA
TTTGCCATTGATCCTGGTGTATAACCGATACTGAAGCCCTTTAGGTCTGATCAGTTATAGACGTGGTATA
TTCATTCTTCCTAGATTAGCTATGCCGAAAGAGATGGATACCTTGATGTGACTGGAATGCCATGAAGCAG
GAGATTGTAGCAGCTCAAATTGGAGAAGGATGTTGCAACCGTCGGCCGTGAAGGTCTTGTCATATCTTTG
TCTGCCTGGGAGAATATGTACAAGTGCCCCGATGTTACTGATGGAAAACATCGTGTGGCGCGCCACGATA
CTTGTGTTAATTAAACCAAACCAGTCTGTGCCAAGTGGATTGCTTATGCATCGAGTGGCGAGCCCACTGA
CCTCTGGGCCCCTTTTTTGAACTATAAAAAGCGGCCAAGTCTGATTTCGGTCTCACAATCATCAACATCG
ACTTCTCTTTTCGCCTCGATCAACCTAAACAACGGTCACTCAGCCATGAACTGGACAATGGAATATTTCG
CCTTGCCTTGGATCTTTGGCCTCTAGACTCAATCAACGTCAGGATAAAGGTGAGCATAGGTTGCTCACTC
ACTGTAGCCTTTTTTTCCCTTCTTCTTGGTCCAGATGGTTCCCAAGGCTCTATAAAGTGTATCTGTCAGT
TCCACTTCCTTACTCCGAAGCGATTCAGAGTTGTAAAGTGCGTCTGACCCCCTGATTATATCTCAAAGTC
CCTTCACAAATTCAGACATGATGCGATAAAGTGCCGGATTGTCATTCGCGTCTTGTGACTGTATAGAAAG
TGCCGGCATCCTCTTTTCTTTTCCTCTTTGGCCGAGCGACTCAGAGTTGTGAAGCCTGCTGGTATCTGTC
TGTTCCCTTGCCCTGATAAAGAATATCGAAGAGCATTTCTTTGATTCACAATACGTTGACGAATGGTGTG
ATGGATCCTAAGCAGCGCCAGCCCTTTGAACTTGTGTCGAAAAAAAAAAAAAAACAGCATATGATACGTA
AAGGGAAGAAAAGGATGGAGCTGACTGTTTTGACAGGCATAATTTTGAGCGTGCTTCATTGGCCGGTTTA
TCTGTATTAACACGGAAGAGATGTAGAAACTAGCTTCCTGGTTTCAGAGACAAGGAGCCATGAAGATCCT
GAGGATTCAACGGCGTTGCTGAGGGTGGGAAGGATGGTATTGTTGTCTGTAGATAGATTAATGGGCATAT
AATGTCAAAAAAGATGATTGACACGATGTCTGTCTCGAATTCGCAGTGTGCTAAAATTGTATCACTTCTC
TAATATGTATATATACACCCTCTAAGGAAAATTAACCCCTTACCGCCTTCACGAATTCTTAACCCTCCCA
GACGTAACCGGAGGGGAGGAGCTCTCGGATACCGACGGCGGTGGGCTGACCGTCGGAGTCCTTGACGATG
GCCTTGATACCGGGGTGGAGGTCGAGGAGGACCTGTCGACATCGACCACAGGGGGAGAGGATACCTCGGT
TCTCGTTACCGATGGCGACGATACAGGTGAGGTTACCGGCGGCGGCGGCGGCGGCGGTACCGAGGACGAC
GAGCTCGGCACAGGGACCACCGGTGAAGTGGTAGACGTTGACACCCTGTCGGGAGATGTTAGTGGAGTAA
CATGTTGCGGGAAACGGGGTTACATACGGTGAAGATTCGACCGTCGGAGGAGAGGGCGGCGGAGGCGACG
GAGTAGTCCTCGGAGATGGGGATGGAGTTGATGGTGGCGGTGGCTCGCTCGATGAGGGTGGACTCCTCCT
GGGAGAGGGGCTTGGCCATGGCGGCCGCCATAGACATGTTGGGCGAGTTTACTAATGGAAAAAGACAATT
AGCAAAGAGGCTGCATATTAGGAGACGCGGTGAAGATTGGGGAGGACAATAGGGTCCGTGCACCAAAAAG
TCCTGACGGCAGCTCTGTTCAACGCACATCCATCTCTTCCAGCTATGCGTGTGGCACCAGCACGGATGGA
TTGTTGCACCAAAAGGACAAGGCGAGATGGATGCAGGTCGAGGCGATGCGGTGCTATCGGCCCTCGTTGT
CGAACGCCACGTCGTCCTCTCGGCGACCGTCAATCCTGGAAGGAAATGACCAAGCGTGCACCCAGCATCC
AGCATCCAACATCCAGCACCCAGCACCTAGCACCCATGATCCAATGGCCGGCATGCAGATCAGCGTGGGG
AGAGCACCATCTAGCAGCCCCTGGCAGGCCCAGCATTGTGCTCGGATGTGCGATAGGCGGTGGGTGCGAT
AAGGTGGATTAGTGGAGGATGGAGGACTGAGTGGCGGGCAAGGGAAGGGGGCGGGAAGATGACTCACCTT
GGGCAGTGGGTGGGGGATGCGGTATAGGGGATGTATGTGGATGCTGGCGGAGGATAGAAGCTGTAAGCTG
AGCTGGTGCCAACGGTGACGCTGTGAGAGTGGTCTCGGCGACCCTGACGGCGACTCGGCGTTACCCCGTG
TGGCACACCGGACGCGCGTCGAGTGACGTTGCTGCTATTGTTGTTACCATCATCCTCTCCTCCGACAACC
ATACACTCAGTGCACACCATGCCACTCGAATCCTGCATGCTTATGTGAGTCCTCCCCTTCCCGTGCGCCG
CTCTCCAGCTCACATCCTCGCAGCCATGGACTCAACCCTATCTCGGTCTATTCTTTTGATTTATAAGGGA
TTTTGCCGATTTCGGCCTATTGGTTAAAAAAATGAGCTGATTTAACAAAAATTTAACGCGAATTTTAACA
AAATATTAACGCTTACAATTTCCATTCGCCATTCAGGCTGCGCAACTGTTGGGAAGGGCGATCGGTGCGG
GCCTCTTCGCTATTACGCCAGCTGGCGAAAGGGGGATGTGCTGCAAGGCGATTAAGTTGGGTAACGCCAG
GGTTTTCCCAGTCACGACGTTGTAAAACGACGGCCAGTGAGCGCGCGTAATACGACTCACTATAGGGCGA
ATTGGGTACCGGGCCCCCCCTCGAGGTCGACGGTATCGATAAGCTTGATATCGAATTCCTGCAGCCCGGG
GGATCCACTAGTTCTAGAGCGGCCGCCACCGCGGTGGAGCTCCAGCTTTTGTTCCCTTTAGTGAGGGTTA
ATTGCGCGCTTGGCGTAATCATGGTCATAGCTGTTTCCTGTGTGAAATTGTTATCCGCTCACAATTCCAC
ACAACATACGAGCCGGAAGCATAAAGTGTAAAGCCTGGGGTGCCTAATGAGTGAGCTAACTCACATTAAT
TGCGTTGCGCTCACTGCCCGCTTTCCAGTCGGGAAACCTGTCGTGCCAGCTGCATTAATGAATCGGCCAA
CGCGCGGGGAGAGGCGGTTTGCGTATTGGGCGCTCTTCCGCTTCCTCGCTCACTGACTCGCTGCGCTCGG
TCGTTCGGCTGCGGCGAGCGGTATCAGCTCACTCAAAGGCGGTAATACGGTTATCCACAGAATCAGGGGA
TAACGCAGGAAAGAACATGTGAGCAAAAGGCCAGCAAAAGGCCAGGAACCGTAAAAAGGCCGCGTTGCTG
GCGTTTTTCCATAGGCTCCGCCCCCCTGACGAGCATCACAAAAATCGACGCTCAAGTCAGAGGTGGCGAA
ACCCGACAGGACTATAAAGATACCAGGCGTTTCCCCCTGGAAGCTCCCTCGTGCGCTCTCCTGTTCCGAC
CCTGCCGCTTACCGGATACCTGTCCGCCTTTCTCCCTTCGGGAAGCGTGGCGCTTTCTCATAGCTCACGC
TGTAGGTATCTCAGTTCGGTGTAGGTCGTTCGCTCCAAGCTGGGCTGTGTGCACGAACCCCCCGTTCAGC
CCGACCGCTGCGCCTTATCCGGTAACTATCGTCTTGAGTCCAACCCGGTAAGACACGACTTATCGCCACT
GGCAGCAGCCACTGGTAACAGGATTAGCAGAGCGAGGTATGTAGGCGGTGCTACAGAGTTCTTGAAGTGG
TGGCCTAACTACGGCTACACTAGAAGAACAGTATTTGGTATCTGCGCTCTGCTGAAGCCAGTTACCTTCG
GAAAAAGAGTTGGTAGCTCTTGATCCGGCAAACAAACCACCGCTGGTAGCGGTGGTTTTTTTGTTTGCAA
GCAGCAGATTACGCGCAGAAAAAAAGGATCTCAAGAAGATCCTTTGATCTTTTCTACGGGGTCTGACGCT
CAGTGGAACGAAAACTCACGTTAAGGGATTTTGGTCATGAGATTATCAAAAAGGATCTTCACCTAGATCC
TTTTAAATTAAAAATGAAGTTTTAAATCAATCTAAAGTATATATGAGTAAACTTGGTCTGACAGTTACCA
ATGCTTAATCAGTGAGGCACCTATCTCAGCGATCTGTCTATTTCGTTCATCCATAGTTGCCTGACTCCCC
GTCGTGTAGATAACTACGATACGGGAGGGCTTACCATCTGGCCCCAGTGCTGCAATGATACCGCGAGACC
CACGCTCACCGGCTCCAGATTTATCAGCAATAAACCAGCCAGCCGGAAGGGCCGAGCGCAGAAGTGGTCC
TGCAACTTTATCCGCCTCCATCCAGTCTATTAATTGTTGCCGGGAAGCTAGAGTAAGTAGTTCGCCAGTT
AATAGTTTGCGCAACGTTGTTGCCATTGCTACAGGCATCGTGGTGTCACGCTCGTCGTTTGGTATGGCTT
CATTCAGCTCCGGTTCCCAACGATCAAGGCGAGTTACATGATCCCCCATGTTGTGCAAAAAAGCGGTTAG
CTCCTTCGGTCCTCCGATCGTTGTCAGAAGTAAGTTGGCCGCAGTGTTATCACTCATGGTTATGGCAGCA
CTGCATAATTCTCTTACTGTCATGCCATCCGTAAGATGCTTTTCTGTGACTGGTGAGTACTCAACCAAGT
CATTCTGAGAATAGTGTATGCGGCGACCGAGTTGCTCTTGCCCGGCGTCAATACGGGATAATACCGCGCC
ACATAGCAGAACTTTAAAAGTGCTCATCATTGGAAAACGTTCTTCGGGGCGAAAACTCTCAAGGATCTTA
CCGCTGTTGAGATCCAGTTCGATGTAACCCACTCGTGCACCCAACTGATCTTCAGCATCTTTTACTTTCA
CCAGCGTTTCTGGGTGAGCAAAAACAGGAAGGCAAAATGCCGCAAAAAAGGGAATAAGGGCGACACGGAA
ATGTTGAATACTCATACTCTTCCTTTTTCAATATTATTGAAGCATTTATCAGGGTTATTGTCTCATGAGC
GGATACATATTTGAATGTATTTAGAAAAATAAACAAATAGGGGTTCCGCGCACATTTCCCCGAAAAGTGC
CACCTGACGCGCCCTGTAGCGGCA
